Addgene plasmid #56171: mCardinal-Paxillin-22
Purpose: Localization: Focal Adhesions, Excitation: 604, Emission: 659
Depositing lab: Michael Davidson. Depositing organization: Florida State University, Tallahassee. Publication: Non-invasive intravital imaging of cellular differentiation with a bright red-excitable fluorescent protein. Chu J, Haynes RD, Corbel SY, Li P, Gonzalez-Gonzalez E, Burg JS, Ataie NJ, Lam AJ, Cranfill PJ, Baird MA, Davidson MW, Ng HL, Garcia KC, Contag CH, Shen K, Blau HM, Lin MZ. Nat Methods. 2014 Mar 16. doi: 10.1038/nmeth.2888. PubMed 24633408.
Backbone
  Vector backbone: mCardinal
  Backbone size w/o insert (bp): 4750
  Vector type: Mammalian Expression
  Selectable markers: Neomycin (select with G418)
Growth in bacteria
  Bacterial resistance: Kanamycin, 50 μg/mL
  Growth temperature: 37°C
  Growth strain: DH5alpha
  Copy number: High Copy
Gene/Insert
  Gene/Insert name: Paxillin (alt name: NM_204984.1)
  Species: G. gallus (chicken)
  Promoter: CMV
  Tag / fusion protein: mCardinal
  Cloning method: Unknown
  Sequencing primers: 5′ CMV-F; 3′ SV40pA-R
Terms and licenses: Academic/Nonprofit Terms; Industry Terms
Depositor comments: . Excitation = 604; Emission = 659
How to cite: mCardinal-Paxillin-22 was a gift from Michael Davidson (Addgene plasmid # 56171 ; http://n2t.net/addgene:56171 ; RRID:Addgene_56171)
