[The description below was written by a language model from this plasmid's Addgene catalogue record.]
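Description:
mCardinal-Paxillin-22 is a mammalian expression plasmid that produces chicken (G. gallus) paxillin fused to the far-red fluorescent protein mCardinal. It is built on an mCardinal vector backbone of about 4.75 kb (without the insert) and is maintained in E. coli as a high-copy plasmid under kanamycin selection. The record also lists a neomycin marker, so transfected mammalian cells can be selected with G418 to obtain stable lines. No feature table is provided, and the origin of replication and the cloning method are not stated.

Expression of the fusion is driven by the CMV promoter, a strong constitutive promoter in most mammalian cell types. The listed 3′ sequencing primer suggests that an SV40 polyadenylation signal follows the coding region. The record names mCardinal as the tag but does not say whether it sits at the N- or C-terminus of paxillin. The "22" in the name may refer to a linker length, though the record does not confirm this.

Paxillin is an adaptor protein that concentrates at focal adhesions, and the stated purpose of the construct is to label these structures. mCardinal is excited at 604 nm and emits at 659 nm, so it can be excited with red light and detected in the far-red range. This keeps it spectrally separate from green and orange probes in multicolour experiments. The plasmid is typically used as a localization marker for live- or fixed-cell fluorescence microscopy of focal adhesions in transfected cells.
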