>Addgene plasmid #56171 | mCardinal-Paxillin-22 | addgene partial sequence | sequence record 109454 | mKate2-TurboRFP-R 5'-TGAAGTGGTGGTTGTTCACG-3'
TGTTCTCCTTGATCAGCTCCTCGCCCTTGCTCACCATGGTGGCGACCGGTGGATCCCGGGCCCGCGGTAC
CGTCGACTGCAGAATTCGAAGCTTGAGCTCGAGACAGAAGAGTTTGAGAAAGCAGTTCTGACAGTAGGGC
TTGTCGTTCTGTTCTTTGAAGGTTCCTTTGTTGAGCTGCTTGAGGCAGAAGGCACAGACAAAGTGTTCGG
GGTGAAATTTCTTGCCCATGGCAGTGATGCAGCGTCCCGTGATGGGCTTCTGGCAGCCAGAGCACAGCGA
GCCGCGGCGCTCGTGGTAATGCACCTCGCAGTAGGGCTGCCCGTCGTGCTCGAAGAAGCTGCCGTTGATG
AACGGTGTGAAACATTCCCGACAGACAAAGCACTCAGGGTGCCACAGGGTGTTTAAGGCAGAAATGTAAT
TTTCCAGGATAGCCCGGGCACAGCCTCCACACTTGGGAGCAAACATGTCAAAGTAGTCCTTGCGGCAATA
GGCTTTGCCATCCTTCTCATGAAATCCTTCAGGTCCAAAGAAAACTCCACACTGGGCACAGAAAAAGTGT
TCAGGGTGCCACGTCCTGTCCAAAGCCGTCACCACTTTATCAAGGATTGGCCCATTGCAGTAGTAGCAGC
GAGGAGAGAAGAGGTTGTGATAGTCCTTCTCACAGTAGGGCTGCCCATCCCGCTCAAAGAAGTTCCGTGA
TCCAATCTCCTCCTGGCAGTGGGTGCAGACGAAGTGCTCAGGGTGCCAGGTCTTCCCCATGGCTGTAACT
ACCTGCCCAGCAATCGGCTTCTTGCAGG
