>Addgene plasmid #56171 | mCardinal-Paxillin-22 | depositor partial sequence | sequence record 109457 | mCardinal-Paxillin-22 sequence 2528 bps
GATCCGCTAGCACCATGGACGACCTCGATGCCTTACTGGCAGACCTGGAATCCACCACCTCGCATATCTC
TAAGCGACCGGTGTTTCTAACAGAGGAAACGCCTTACTCCTACCCAACTGGAAACCATACGTACCAGGAG
ATTGCTGTGCCACCGCCGGTGCCCCCGCCGCCTTCCAGTGAGGCCCTAAATGGCACTGTGATTGACCCCT
TAGACCAGTGGCAACCCAGCGTGTCCAGATACGGCCACCAGCAACCTCAGTCCCAGTCTCCGATATACAG
CTCTAGTGCCAAAAGCTCCAGTGCCTCTGTTCCTAGAGACGGGCTCAGCTCCCCTTCTCCCCGTGCCAGT
GAGGAGGAACACGTGTACAGCTTCCCAAACAAGCAGAAGTCTGCAGAACCATCTCCCACAATGACCAGCA
CCTCCCTGGGCAGCAACCTCTCGGAACTGGACAGGCTTCTCCTGGAACTGAATGCTGTTCAACATAATCC
CCCCAGTGGCTTCTCAGCAGATGAAGTCAGCAGAAGCCCATCACTGCCCAATGTGACCGGACCTCACTAT
GTCATCCCAGAGAGCAGCAGCTCTGCAGGAGGGAAGGCTGCACCCCCTACAAAAGAAAAACCAAAGCGGA
ATGGTGGGCGTGGGATTGAAGATGTGCGTCCCAGTGTGGAGAGCCTGCTGGATGAGCTGGAGAGCTCTGT
GCCAAGCCCAGTCCCTGCAATCACTGTGAGCCAAGGGGAGGTGAGCAGCCCCCAGCGTGTCAACGCCAGT
CAGCAGCAGACCCGTATCTCTGCTTCTTCAGCTACACGAGAACTGGATGAGCTGATGGCGTCCCTCTCTG
ACTTTAAGTTCATGGCACAGGGGAAAGCCGGCGGCAGCAGCTCCCCACCATCCACCACCCCAAAGCCTGG
CAGTCAGCTGGACACCATGCTGGGAAGTCTGCAGTCTGACCTGAACAAACTGGGGGTAGCGACGGTCGCC
AAGGGTGTGTGCGGAGCCTGCAAGAAGCCGATTGCTGGGCAGGTAGTTACAGCCATGGGGAAGACCTGGC
ACCCTGAGCACTTCGTCTGCACCCACTGCCAGGAGGAGATTGGATCACGGAACTTCTTTGAGCGGGATGG
GCAGCCCTACTGTGAGAAGGACTATCACAACCTCTTCTCTCCTCGCTGCTACTACTGCAATGGGCCAATC
CTTGATAAAGTGGTGACGGCTTTGGACAGGACGTGGCACCCTGAACACTTTTTCTGTGCCCAGTGTGGAG
TTTTCTTTGGACCTGAAGGATTTCATGAGAAGGATGGCAAAGCCTATTGCCGCAAGGACTACTTTGACAT
GTTTGCTCCCAAGTGTGGAGGCTGTGCCCGGGCTATCCTGGAAAATTACATTTCTGCCTTAAACACCCTG
TGGCACCCTGAGTGCTTTGTCTGTCGGGAATGTTTCACACCGTTCATCAACGGCAGCTTCTTCGAGCACG
ACGGGCAGCCCTACTGCGAGGTGCATTACCACGAGCGCCGCGGCTCGCTGTGCTCTGGCTGCCAGAAGCC
CATCACGGGACGCTGCATCACTGCCATGGGCAAGAAATTTCACCCCGAACACTTTGTCTGTGCCTTCTGC
CTCAAGCAGCTCAACAAAGGAACCTTCAAAGAACAGAACGACAAGCCCTACTGTCAGAACTGCTTTCTCA
AACTCTTCTGTCTCGAGCTCAAGCTTCGAATTCTGCAGTCGACGGTACCGCGGGCCCGGGATCCACCGGT
CGCCACC
[732 nt withheld, positions 1758-2489]
TAAGCGGCCGCGACTCTAGATCATAATCAGCCATACCAC
